Addgene plasmid #151977: pGBW-m4133357
Purpose: Mammalian expression plasmid for SARS-CoV-2 nsp2
Depositing lab: Ginkgo Bioworks & Benjie Chen. Depositing organization: Ginkgo Bioworks.
Backbone
  Vector backbone: pTwist_CMV_6
  Backbone size w/o insert (bp): 4180
  Vector type: Mammalian Expression
Growth in bacteria
  Bacterial resistance: Ampicillin, 100 μg/mL
  Growth temperature: 37°C
  Growth strain: DH5alpha
  Copy number: High Copy
Gene/Insert
  Gene/Insert name: SARS-CoV-2 nsp2
  Species: Severe acute respiratory syndrome coronavirus 2
  Insert size (bp): 1907
  Mutation: wt
  Entrez Gene: ORF1ab (a.k.a. GU280_gp01)
  Promoter: CMV
  Tag / fusion protein: Cleavable TEV;TRX (C terminal on backbone)
  Cloning method: Unknown
Resource information
  A portion of this plasmid was derived from a plasmid made by: GinkgoBioworks
Depositor comments: NCBI reference sequence: YP_009725298.1
How to cite: pGBW-m4133357 was a gift from Ginkgo Bioworks & Benjie Chen (Addgene plasmid # 151977 ; http://n2t.net/addgene:151977 ; RRID:Addgene_151977)
