[The description below was written by a language model from this plasmid's Addgene catalogue record and the feature table of its GenBank file.]
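Description:
pGBW-m4133357 is a mammalian expression plasmid for the SARS-CoV-2 non-structural protein nsp2, built on the pTwist_CMV_6 backbone. It is propagated in E. coli through a high-copy ColE1/pUC-type origin and selected with ampicillin via the bla (beta-lactamase) gene. The plasmid map carries no mammalian selection marker or episomal replication element, which suggests it is suited to transient transfection rather than stable line selection.

The insert is the wild-type nsp2 coding region, one of the mature products of the viral ORF1ab polyprotein. It is placed downstream of the human cytomegalovirus immediate-early enhancer and promoter and terminated by an SV40 polyadenylation signal. The nsp2 open reading frame itself is not annotated in the feature table, but the unannotated interval between the CMV promoter and the TEV site is consistent with its recorded size of about 1.9 kb. At the C terminus the backbone supplies a TEV protease recognition site followed by a thioredoxin (TRX) fusion partner, according to the catalogue entry. The map also shows a 6xHis tag near the end of this region. TRX is not separately annotated, but presumably occupies the gap between the TEV site and the His tag. This arrangement allows affinity capture of the fusion protein and later removal of the tag portion by TEV cleavage.

The expression cassette is bracketed on both sides by bacterial rrnG and T7 transcription terminators and by short beta-globin insulator elements, with a synthetic poly(A) signal upstream of the enhancer. These features shield the cassette from read-through transcription originating in the backbone. The plasmid belongs to a collection of tagged SARS-CoV-2 protein constructs intended for expression and/or purification from mammalian cells.
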