LOCUS       Exported 6510 bp ds-DNA circular SYN 13-MAY-2021
DEFINITION  Mammalian expression plasmid for SARS-CoV-2 nsp2.
ACCESSION   .
VERSION     .
KEYWORDS    pGBW-m4133357
SOURCE      synthetic DNA construct
  ORGANISM  synthetic DNA construct
REFERENCE   1 (bases 1 to 6510)
  TITLE     SARS-CoV-2 protein Mammalian expression constructs, tagged, for
            protein expression and/or purification
REFERENCE   2 (bases 1 to 6510)
  AUTHORS   .
  TITLE     Direct Submission
  JOURNAL   Exported May 13, 2021 from SnapGene Server 1.1.58
            http://www.snapgene.com
FEATURES             Location/Qualifiers
     source          1..6510
                     /organism="synthetic DNA construct"
                     /mol_type="other DNA"
     terminator      172..308
                     /label=rrnG terminator
                     /note="transcription terminator from the E. coli ribosomal
                     RNA rrnG operon (Albrechtsen et al., 1991)"
     misc_feature    460..531
                     /label=5' beta-globin insulator
                     /note="insulator upstream of the human beta-globin locus
                     (Farrell et al., 2002)"
     terminator      536..582
                     /label=T7 terminator
                     /note="transcription terminator for bacteriophage T7 RNA
                     polymerase"
     polyA_signal    600..648
                     /note="synthetic polyadenylation signal"
     enhancer        729..1032
                     /label=CMV enhancer
                     /note="human cytomegalovirus immediate early enhancer"
     promoter        1034..1236
                     /label=CMV promoter
                     /note="human cytomegalovirus (CMV) immediate early
                     promoter"
     primer_bind     1187..1207
                     /label=CMV-F
                     /note="Human CMV immediate early promoter, forward primer"
     CDS             3222..3242
                     /codon_start=1
                     /product="tobacco etch virus (TEV) protease recognition and
                     cleavage site"
                     /label=TEV site
                     /translation="ENLYFQS"
     CDS             3591..3608
                     /codon_start=1
                     /product="6xHis affinity tag"
                     /label=6xHis
                     /translation="HHHHHH"
     polyA_signal    3685..3806
                     /label=SV40 poly(A) signal
                     /note="SV40 polyadenylation signal"
     primer_bind     complement(3696..3715)
                     /label=EBV-rev
                     /note="SV40 polyA terminator, reverse primer"
     primer_bind     3750..3769
                     /label=SV40pA-R
                     /note="SV40 polyA, reverse primer"
     terminator      3921..3967
                     /label=T7 terminator
                     /note="transcription terminator for bacteriophage T7 RNA
                     polymerase"
     terminator      3997..4133
                     /label=rrnG terminator
                     /note="transcription terminator from the E. coli ribosomal
                     RNA rrnG operon (Albrechtsen et al., 1991)"
     misc_feature    4178..4249
                     /label=3' beta-globin insulator
                     /note="insulator downstream of the human beta-globin locus
                     (Farrell et al., 2002)"
     rep_origin      complement(4475..5063)
                     /direction=LEFT
                     /label=ori
                     /note="high-copy-number ColE1/pMB1/pBR322/pUC origin of
                     replication"
     primer_bind     complement(4555..4574)
                     /label=pBR322ori-F
                     /note="pBR322 origin, forward primer"
     CDS             5809..159
                     /codon_start=1
                     /gene="bla"
                     /product="beta-lactamase"
                     /label=AmpR
                     /note="confers resistance to ampicillin, carbenicillin, and
                     related antibiotics"
                     /translation="MSIQHFRVALIPFFAAFCLPVFAHPETLVKVKDAEDQLGARVGYI
                     ELDLNSGKILESFRPEERFPMMSTFKVLLCGAVLSRIDAGQEQLGRRIHYSQNDLVEYS
                     PVTEKHLTDGMTVRELCSAAITMSDNTAANLLLTTIGGPKELTAFLHNMGDHVTRLDRW
                     EPELNEAIPNDERDTTMPVAMATTLRKLLTGELLTLASRQQLIDWMEADKVAGPLLRSA
                     LPAGWFIADKSGAGERGSRGIIAALGPDGKPSRIVVIYTTGSQATMDERNRQIAEIGAS
                     LIKHW"
     primer_bind     complement(6027..6046)
                     /label=Amp-R
                     /note="Ampicillin resistance gene, reverse primer"
ORIGIN
        1 gccggtgagc gtgggtctcg cggtatcatt gcagcactgg ggccagatgg taagccctcc
       61 cgtatcgtag ttatctacac gacggggagt caggcaacta tggatgaacg aaatagacag
      121 atcgctgaga taggtgcctc actgattaag cattggtaac cgattctagg tgcattggcg
      181 cagaaaaaaa tgcctgatgc gacgctgcgc gtcttatact cccacatatg ccagattcag
      241 caacggatac ggcttcccca acttgcccac ttccatacgt gtcctcctta ccagaaattt
      301 atccttaaga tcccgaatcg tttaaactcg actctggctc tatcgaatct ccgtcgtttc
      361 gagcttacgc gaacagccgt ggcgctcatt tgctcgtcgg gcatcgaatc tcgtcagcta
      421 tcgtcagctt acctttttgg cagcgatcgc ggctcccgac atcttggacc attagctcca
      481 caggtatctt cttccctcta gtggtcataa cagcagcttc agctacctct caattcaaaa
      541 aacccctcaa gacccgttta gaggccccaa ggggttatgc tatcaatcgt tgcgttacac
      601 acacaaaaaa ccaacacaca tccatcttcg atggatagcg attttattat ctaactgctg
      661 atcgagtgta gccagatcta gtaatcaatt acggggtcat tagttcatag cccatatatg
      721 gagttccgcg ttacataact tacggtaaat ggcccgcctg gctgaccgcc caacgacccc
      781 cgcccattga cgtcaataat gacgtatgtt cccatagtaa cgccaatagg gactttccat
      841 tgacgtcaat gggtggagta tttacggtaa actgcccact tggcagtaca tcaagtgtat
      901 catatgccaa gtacgccccc tattgacgtc aatgacggta aatggcccgc ctggcattat
      961 gcccagtaca tgaccttatg ggactttcct acttggcagt acatctacgt attagtcatc
     1021 gctattacca tgctgatgcg gttttggcag tacatcaatg ggcgtggata gcggtttgac
     1081 tcacggggat ttccaagtct ccaccccatt gacgtcaatg ggagtttgtt ttggcaccaa
     1141 aatcaacggg actttccaaa atgtcgtaac aactccgccc cattgacgca aatgggcggt
     1201 aggcgtgtac ggtgggaggt ctatataagc agagctggtt tagtgaaccg tcagatcaga
     1261 tctttgtcga tcctaccatc cactcgacac acccgccagc ggccgccacc atgtacactc
     1321 gctatgtcga taacaacttc tgtggccctg atggctaccc tcttgagtgc attaaagacc
     1381 ttctagcacg tgctggtaaa gcttcatgca ctttgtccga acaactggac tttattgaca
     1441 ctaagagggg tgtatactgc tgccgtgaac atgagcatga aattgcttgg tacacggaac
     1501 gttctgaaaa gagctatgaa ttgcagacac cttttgaaat taaattggca aagaaatttg
     1561 acaccttcaa tggggaatgt ccaaattttg tatttccctt aaattccata atcaagacta
     1621 ttcaaccaag ggttgaaaag aaaaagcttg atggctttat gggtagaatt cgatctgtct
     1681 atccagttgc gtcaccaaat gaatgcaacc aaatgtgcct ttcaactctc atgaagtgtg
     1741 atcattgtgg tgaaacttca tggcagacgg gcgattttgt taaagccact tgcgaatttt
     1801 gtggcactga gaatttgact aaagaaggtg ccactacttg tggttactta ccccaaaatg
     1861 ctgttgttaa aatttattgt ccagcatgtc acaattcaga agtaggacct gagcatagtc
     1921 ttgccgaata ccataatgaa tctggcttga aaaccattct tcgtaagggt ggtcgcacta
     1981 ttgcctttgg aggctgtgtg ttctcttatg ttggttgcca taacaagtgt gcctattggg
     2041 ttccacgtgc tagcgctaac ataggttgta accatacagg tgttgttgga gaaggttccg
     2101 aaggtcttaa tgacaacctt cttgaaatac tccaaaaaga gaaagtcaac atcaatattg
     2161 ttggtgactt taaacttaat gaagagatcg ccattatttt ggcatctttt tctgcttcca
     2221 caagtgcttt tgtggaaact gtgaaaggtt tggattataa agcattcaaa caaattgttg
     2281 aatcctgtgg taattttaaa gttacaaaag gaaaagctaa aaaaggtgcc tggaatattg
     2341 gtgaacagaa atcaatactg agtcctcttt atgcatttgc atcagaggct gctcgtgttg
     2401 tacgatcaat tttctcccgc actcttgaaa ctgctcaaaa ttctgtgcgt gttttacaga
     2461 aggccgctat aacaatacta gatggaattt cacagtattc actgagactc attgatgcta
     2521 tgatgttcac atctgatttg gctactaaca atctagttgt aatggcctac attacaggtg
     2581 gtgttgttca gttgacttcg cagtggctaa ctaacatctt tggcactgtt tatgaaaaac
     2641 tcaaacccgt ccttgattgg cttgaagaga agtttaagga aggtgtagag tttcttagag
     2701 acggttggga aattgttaaa tttatctcaa cctgtgcttg tgaaattgtc ggtggacaaa
     2761 ttgtcacctg tgcaaaggaa attaaggaga gtgttcagac attctttaag cttgtaaata
     2821 aatttttggc tttgtgtgct gactctatca ttattggtgg agctaaactt aaagccttga
     2881 atttaggtga aacatttgtc acgcactcaa agggattgta cagaaagtgt gttaaatcca
     2941 gagaagaaac tggcctactc atgcctctaa aagccccaaa agaaattatc ttcttagagg
     3001 gagaaacact tcccacagaa gtgttaacag aggaagttgt cttgaaaact ggtgatttac
     3061 aaccattaga acaacctact agtgaagctg ttgaagctcc attggttggt acaccagttt
     3121 gtattaacgg gcttatgttg ctcgaaatca aagacacaga aaagtactgt gcccttgcac
     3181 ctaatatgat ggtaacaaac aataccttca cactcaaagg cgaaaacctt tactttcagt
     3241 cgatgagtga caaaatcatt catctaaccg atgactcctt tgatacagac gtgttgaagg
     3301 ccgatggtgc gatactggta gatttctggg ctgaatggtg tggcccgtgc aagatgatcg
     3361 cacccattct ggacgagatc gccgacgagt atcaaggaaa attaactgtc gctaagctta
     3421 atatagatca gaacccaggg acggcaccta aatacggcat caggggaata cctaccctcc
     3481 tgctctttaa gaatggggaa gttgccgcga caaaagtggg agccctgtct aagggccagc
     3541 taaaagagtt cttggacgct aacctggcag gttcaggctc ggggcacatg caccatcacc
     3601 atcaccatag cagcgggctc gtgccacgcg gctaagctag cttgactgac tgagatacag
     3661 cgtaccttca gctcacagac atgataagat acattgatga gtttggacaa accacaacta
     3721 gaatgcagtg aaaaaaatgc tttatttgtg aaatttgtga tgctattgct ttatttgtaa
     3781 ccattataag ctgcaataaa caagttaaca acaacaattg cattcatttt atgtttcagg
     3841 ttcaggggga ggtgtgggag gttttttaaa gcaagtaaaa cctctacaaa tgtggtattg
     3901 gcccatctct atcggtatcg tagcataacc ccttggggcc tctaaacggg tcttgagggg
     3961 ttttttgtgc ccctcgggcc ggattgctat ctaccggcat tggcgcagaa aaaaatgcct
     4021 gatgcgacgc tgcgcgtctt atactcccac atatgccaga ttcagcaacg gatacggctt
     4081 ccccaacttg cccacttcca tacgtgtcct ccttaccaga aatttatcct taaggtcgtc
     4141 agctatcctg caggcgatct ctcgatttcg atcaagacat tcctttaatg gtcttttctg
     4201 gacaccacta ggggtcagaa gtagttcatc aaactttctt ccctccctaa tctcattggt
     4261 taccttgggc tatcgaaact taattaacca gtcaagtcag ctacttggcg agatcgactt
     4321 gtctgggttt cgactacgct cagaattgcg tcagtcaagt tcgatctggt ccttgctatt
     4381 gcacccgttc tccgattacg agtttcattt aaatcatgtg agcaaaaggc cagcaaaagg
     4441 ccaggaaccg taaaaaggcc gcgttgctgg cgtttttcca taggctccgc ccccctgacg
     4501 agcatcacaa aaatcgacgc tcaagtcaga ggtggcgaaa cccgacagga ctataaagat
     4561 accaggcgtt tccccctgga agctccctcg tgcgctctcc tgttccgacc ctgccgctta
     4621 ccggatacct gtccgccttt ctcccttcgg gaagcgtggc gctttctcat agctcacgct
     4681 gtaggtatct cagttcggtg taggtcgttc gctccaagct gggctgtgtg cacgaacccc
     4741 ccgttcagcc cgaccgctgc gccttatccg gtaactatcg tcttgagtcc aacccggtaa
     4801 gacacgactt atcgccactg gcagcagcca ctggtaacag gattagcaga gcgaggtatg
     4861 taggcggtgc tacagagttc ttgaagtggt ggcctaacta cggctacact agaagaacag
     4921 tatttggtat ctgcgctctg ctgaagccag ttaccttcgg aaaaagagtt ggtagctctt
     4981 gatccggcaa acaaaccacc gctggtagcg gtggtttttt tgtttgcaag cagcagatta
     5041 cgcgcagaaa aaaaggatct caagaagatc ctttgatctt ttctacgggg tctgacgctc
     5101 agtggaacga aaactcacgt taagggattt tggtcatgag attatcaaaa aggatcttca
     5161 cctagatcct tttaaattaa aaatgaagtt ttaaatcaat ctaaagtata tatgagtaaa
     5221 cttggtctga cagttaccaa tgcttaatca gtgaggcacc tatctcagcg atctgtctat
     5281 ttcgttcatc catagttgca tttaaatttc cgaactctcc aaggccctcg tcggaaaatc
     5341 ttcaaacctt tcgtccgatc catcttgcag gctacctctc gaacgaacta tcgcaagtct
     5401 cttggccggc cttgcgcctt ggctattgct tggcagcgcc tatcgccagg tattactcca
     5461 atcccgaata tccgagatcg ggatcacccg agagaagttc aacctacatc ctcaatcccg
     5521 atctatccga gatccgagga atatcgaaat cggggcgcgc ctggtgtacc gagaacgatc
     5581 ctctcagtgc gagtctcgac gatccatatc gttgcttggc agtcagccag tcggaatcca
     5641 gcttgggacc caggaagtcc aatcgtcaga tattgtactc aagcctggtc acggcagcgt
     5701 accgatctgt ttaaacctag atattgatag tctgatcggt caacgtataa tcgagtccta
     5761 gcttttgcaa acatctatca agagacagga tcagcaggag gctttcgcat gagtattcaa
     5821 catttccgtg tcgcccttat tccctttttt gcggcatttt gccttcctgt ttttgctcac
     5881 ccagaaacgc tggtgaaagt aaaagatgct gaagatcagt tgggtgcgcg agtgggttac
     5941 atcgaactgg atctcaacag cggtaagatc cttgagagtt ttcgccccga agaacgcttt
     6001 ccaatgatga gcacttttaa agttctgcta tgtggcgcgg tattatcccg tattgacgcc
     6061 gggcaagagc aactcggtcg ccgcatacac tattctcaga atgacttggt tgagtattca
     6121 ccagtcacag aaaagcatct tacggatggc atgacagtaa gagaattatg cagtgctgcc
     6181 ataaccatga gtgataacac tgcggccaac ttacttctga caacgattgg aggaccgaag
     6241 gagctaaccg cttttttgca caacatgggg gatcatgtaa ctcgccttga tcgttgggaa
     6301 ccggagctga atgaagccat accaaacgac gagcgtgaca ccacgatgcc tgtagcaatg
     6361 gcaacaacct tgcgtaaact attaactggc gaactactta ctctagcttc ccggcaacag
     6421 ttgatagact ggatggaggc ggataaagtt gcaggaccac ttctgcgctc ggcccttccg
     6481 gctggctggt ttattgctga taaatctgga
//
